Addgene plasmid #26808: pLv-CMV-MyoD
Depositing lab: Jeffrey Chamberlain. Depositing organization: University of Washington. Publication: Cell-lineage regulated myogenesis for dystrophin replacement: a novel therapeutic approach for treatment of muscular dystrophy. Kimura E, Han JJ, Li S, Fall B, Ra J, Haraguchi M, Tapscott SJ, Chamberlain JS. Hum Mol Genet. 2008 Aug 15. 17(16):2507-17. 10.1093/hmg/ddn151 PubMed 18511457.
Backbone
  Vector backbone: pRRL-cPPT-X-PRE-SIN
  Backbone manufacturer: Lentiviral plasmid backbone from L. Naldini
  Backbone size w/o insert (bp): 6707
  Vector type: Lentiviral
Growth in bacteria
  Bacterial resistance: Ampicillin, 100 μg/mL
  Growth temperature: 37°C
  Growth strain: Stbl3
  Growth instructions: Stbl3
  Copy number: Unknown
Gene/Insert
  Gene/Insert name: MyoD
  Species: M. musculus (mouse)
  Entrez Gene: Myod1 (a.k.a. MYF3, MyoD, Myod-1, bHLHc1)
  Cloning method: Restriction Enzyme
  Sequencing primers: 5′ CMV-Fwd
Terms and licenses: Academic/Nonprofit Terms; Industry Terms: Not Available to Industry
Depositor comments: CMV promotor
How to cite: pLv-CMV-MyoD was a gift from Jeffrey Chamberlain (Addgene plasmid # 26808 ; http://n2t.net/addgene:26808 ; RRID:Addgene_26808)
