[The description below was written by a language model from this plasmid's Addgene catalogue record and pLannotate feature annotations shown in this document.]
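Description:
pLv-CMV-MyoD is a third-generation-style, self-inactivating HIV-1 lentiviral transfer plasmid built on the pRRL-cPPT-X-PRE-SIN backbone and carrying the mouse Myod1 coding sequence under a CMV promoter. In bacteria it is maintained through a high-copy ColE1/pUC-type origin and selected with ampicillin via the β-lactamase gene. An f1 origin, remnants of the lac region and flanking T3/T7 promoters are cloning-vector leftovers. An SV40 origin and SV40 polyadenylation signal lie just outside the 3' LTR.

The viral genome is transcribed in packaging cells from an RSV enhancer/promoter fused to a truncated 5' LTR, which makes genomic RNA production independent of Tat. It contains the Ψ packaging signal with a gag fragment, the Rev response element for Rev-dependent nuclear export, and the cPPT/CTS, which improves nuclear import and transduction efficiency. The ΔU3 3' LTR is copied to both ends of the provirus on reverse transcription, which silences LTR promoter activity. Expression in target cells therefore depends on the internal cassette. That cassette consists of the CMV immediate-early enhancer and promoter, followed by fragments of CMV intron A and a human β-globin intron, then the full Myod1 open reading frame. No tag or reporter is annotated.

Downstream, the annotation detects hepatitis B virus sequences, including the HBV post-transcriptional regulatory element with overlapping X and surface-antigen fragments. This suggests the backbone's "PRE" is HBV-derived here, and such elements enhance transcript export and expression.

MyoD is a bHLH transcription factor able to convert fibroblasts to a myogenic fate. The associated publication concerns cell-lineage-regulated myogenesis for dystrophin replacement in muscular dystrophy, consistent with using this vector to drive constitutive MyoD expression in transduced cells.
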