Features (pLannotate 1.2.2; 31 found; start..end, strand, type, name):
      2..94      +  CDS            lacI (fragment): lac repressor; lacI; The lac repressor binds to the lac operator to inhibit transcription in E. coli. This inhibition can be relieved by adding lactose or isopropyl-β-D-thiogalactopyranoside (IPTG).
    107..128     +  protein_bind   CAP binding site: CAP binding activates transcription in the presence of cAMP. E. coli catabolite activator protein
    143..173     +  promoter       lac promoter: promoter for the E. coli lac operon
    181..197     +  protein_bind   lac operator: The lac repressor binds to the lac operator to inhibit transcription in E. coli. This inhibition can be relieved by adding lactose or isopropyl-β-D-thiogalactopyranoside (IPTG). lac repressor encoded by lacI
    242..260     +  promoter       T3 promoter: promoter for bacteriophage T3 RNA polymerase
    288..514     +  promoter       RSV promoter: Rous sarcoma virus enhancer/promoter
    515..695     +  LTR            5' LTR (truncated): truncated 5' long terminal repeat (LTR) from HIV-1
    742..867     +  misc_feature   HIV-1 Ψ: packaging signal of human immunodeficiency virus type 1
    851..1214    +  CDS            HIV-1 gag (fragment): gag protein from human immunodeficiency virus 1; gag
   1360..1593    +  misc_feature   RRE: The Rev response element (RRE) of HIV-1 allows for Rev-dependent mRNA export from the nucleus to the cytoplasm.
   1970..2070    +  CDS            Rev (fragment): human immunodeficiency virus 1 (HIV-1) Rev protein; rev; enhances nuclear export of unspliced and incompletely spliced viral mRNAs
   2084..2201    +  misc_feature   cPPT/CTS: central polypurine tract and central termination sequence of HIV-1
   2293..2596    +  enhancer       CMV enhancer: human cytomegalovirus immediate early enhancer
   2597..2800    +  promoter       CMV promoter: human cytomegalovirus (CMV) immediate early promoter
   2949..2976    +  intron         CMV intron (fragment): modified intron A from human cytomegalovirus (CMV)
   2981..3327    +  intron         β-globin intron (fragment): internally truncated intron from human β-globin
   3331..3378    +  CDS            HBB (fragment): HBB_COLGU - Experimental evidence at transcript level: Swiss-Prot protein existence level 2. Involved in oxygen transport from the lung to the various peripheral tissues. From Colobus guereza (Mantled guereza) (Eastern black-and-white colobus monkey).
   3566..4519    +  CDS            Myod1: MYOD1_MOUSE - Also known as Myod. Experimental evidence at protein level: Swiss-Prot protein existence level 1. Acts as a transcriptional activator that promotes transcription of muscle-specific target genes and plays a role in muscle differentiation (PubMed:16901893). Together with MYF5 and MYOG, co-occupies muscle-specific gene promoter core region during myogenesis. Induces fibroblasts to differentiate into myoblasts. Interacts with and is inhibited by the twist protein. This interaction probably involves the basic domains of both proteins (PubMed:21798092, PubMed:3175662). From Mus musculu
   5259..5414    +  CDS            HBsAg (S) (fragment): major/small (S) envelope protein of hepatitis B virus hepatitis B surface antigen
   5729..5987    +  ncRNA          HBV PRE 1151-1410: Accession: RF02816 - Hepatitis B virus post-transcriptional regulatory element 1151-1410
   5953..6393    +  CDS            X: X_HBVD3 - Experimental evidence at protein level: Swiss-Prot protein existence level 1. Multifunctional protein that plays a role in silencing host antiviral defenses and promoting viral transcription. Does not seem to be essential for HBV infection. May be directly involved in development of cirrhosis and liver cancer (hepatocellular carcinoma). Most of cytosolic activities involve modulation of cytosolic calcium. The effect on apoptosis is controversial depending on the cell types in which the studies have been conducted. May induce apoptosis by localizing in mitochondria and causing loss of
   6415..6483    +  CDS            nef (fragment): NEF_HV1Z2 - Experimental evidence at protein level: Swiss-Prot protein existence level 1. Extracellular Nef protein targets CD4(+) T-lymphocytes for apoptosis by interacting with CXCR4 surface receptors. From Human immunodeficiency virus type 1 group M subtype D (isolate Z2/CDC-Z34) (HIV-1).
   6485..6718    +  LTR            3' LTR (ΔU3): self-inactivating 3' long terminal repeat (LTR) from HIV-1
   6790..6911    +  polyA_signal   SV40 poly(A) signal: SV40 polyadenylation signal
   6951..7086    +  rep_origin     SV40 ori: SV40 origin of replication
   7107..7125    -  promoter       T7 promoter: promoter for bacteriophage T7 RNA polymerase
   7133..7288    +  CDS            lacZα (fragment): LacZα fragment of β-galactosidase; lacZ fragment
   7293..7721    +  rep_origin     f1 ori (sequence partly withheld): f1 bacteriophage origin of replication; arrow indicates direction of (+) strand synthesis
   7774..7878    +  promoter       AmpR promoter: bla
   7879..8739    +  CDS            AmpR: β-lactamase; bla; confers resistance to ampicillin, carbenicillin, and related antibiotics
   8910..9498    +  rep_origin     ori: high-copy-number ColE1/pMB1/pBR322/pUC origin of replication
>Addgene plasmid #26808 | pLv-CMV-MyoD | addgene full sequence | sequence record 132807 | Addgene NGS Result
AGCGCCCAATACGCAAACCGCCTCTCCCCGCGCGTTGGCCGATTCATTAATGCAGCTGGCACGACAGGTT
TCCCGACTGGAAAGCGGGCAGTGAGCGCAACGCAATTAATGTGAGTTAGCTCACTCATTAGGCACCCCAG
GCTTTACACTTTATGCTTCCGGCTCGTATGTTGTGTGGAATTGTGAGCGGATAACAATTTCACACAGGAA
ACAGCTATGACCATGATTACGCCAAGCGCGCAATTAACCCTCACTAAAGGGAACAAAAGCTGGAGCTGCA
AGCTTAATGTAGTCTTATGCAATACTCTTGTAGTCTTGCAACATGGTAACGATGAGTTAGCAACATGCCT
TACAAGGAGAGAAAAAGCACCGTGCATGCCGATTGGTGGAAGTAAGGTGGTACGATCGTGCCTTATTAGG
AAGGCAACAGACGGGTCTGACATGGATTGGACGAACCACTGAATTGCCGCATTGCAGAGATATTGTATTT
AAGTGCCTAGCTCGATACATAAACGGGTCTCTCTGGTTAGACCAGATCTGAGCCTGGGAGCTCTCTGGCT
AACTAGGGAACCCACTGCTTAAGCCTCAATAAAGCTTGCCTTGAGTGCTTCAAGTAGTGTGTGCCCGTCT
GTTGTGTGACTCTGGTAACTAGAGATCCCTCAGACCCTTTTAGTCAGTGTGGAAAATCTCTAGCAGTGGC
GCCCGAACAGGGACTTGAAAGCGAAAGGGAAACCAGAGGAGCTCTCTCGACGCAGGACTCGGCTTGCTGA
AGCGCGCACGGCAAGAGGCGAGGGGCGGCGACTGGTGAGTACGCCAAAAATTTTGACTAGCGGAGGCTAG
AAGGAGAGAGATGGGTGCGAGAGCGTCAGTATTAAGCGGGGGAGAATTAGATCGCGATGGGAAAAAATTC
GGTTAAGGCCAGGGGGAAAGAAAAAATATAAATTAAAACATATAGTATGGGCAAGCAGGGAGCTAGAACG
ATTCGCAGTTAATCCTGGCCTGTTAGAAACATCAGAAGGCTGTAGACAAATACTGGGACAGCTACAACCA
TCCCTTCAGACAGGATCAGAAGAACTTAGATCATTATATAATACAGTAGCAACCCTCTATTGTGTGCATC
AAAGGATAGAGATAAAAGACACCAAGGAAGCTTTAGACAAGATAGAGGAAGAGCAAAACAAAAGTAAGAC
CACCGCACAGCAAGCGGCCGCTGATCTTCAGACCTGGAGGAGGAGATATGAGGGACAATTGGAGAAGTGA
ATTATATAAATATAAAGTAGTAAAAATTGAACCATTAGGAGTAGCACCCACCAAGGCAAAGAGAAGAGTG
GTGCAGAGAGAAAAAAGAGCAGTGGGAATAGGAGCTTTGTTCCTTGGGTTCTTGGGAGCAGCAGGAAGCA
CTATGGGCGCAGCGTCAATGACGCTGACGGTACAGGCCAGACAATTATTGTCTGGTATAGTGCAGCAGCA
GAACAATTTGCTGAGGGCTATTGAGGCGCAACAGCATCTGTTGCAACTCACAGTCTGGGGCATCAAGCAG
CTCCAGGCAAGAATCCTGGCTGTGGAAAGATACCTAAAGGATCAACAGCTCCTGGGGATTTGGGGTTGCT
CTGGAAAACTCATTTGCACCACTGCTGTGCCTTGGAATGCTAGTTGGAGTAATAAATCTCTGGAACAGAT
TTGGAATCACACGACCTGGATGGAGTGGGACAGAGAAATTAACAATTACACAAGCTTAATACACTCCTTA
ATTGAAGAATCGCAAAACCAGCAAGAAAAGAATGAACAAGAATTATTGGAATTAGATAAATGGGCAAGTT
TGTGGAATTGGTTTAACATAACAAATTGGCTGTGGTATATAAAATTATTCATAATGATAGTAGGAGGCTT
GGTAGGTTTAAGAATAGTTTTTGCTGTACTTTCTATAGTGAATAGAGTTAGGCAGGGATATTCACCATTA
TCGTTTCAGACCCACCTCCCAACCCCGAGGGGACCCGACAGGCCCGAAGGAATAGAAGAAGAAGGTGGAG
AGAGAGACAGAGACAGATCCATTCGATTAGTGAACGGATCTCGACGGTATCGGTTTTAAAAGAAAAGGGG
GGATTGGGGGGTACAGTGCAGGGGAAAGAATAGTAGACATAATAGCAACAGACATACAAACTAAAGAATT
ACAAAAACAAATTACAAAAATTCAAAATTTTATCGGGGCTGCAGGAATTGGCCGCACGCGTCTAGTTATT
AATAGTAATCAATTACGGGGTCATTAGTTCATAGCCCATATATGGAGTTCCGCGTTACATAACTTACGGT
AAATGGCCCGCCTGGCTGACCGCCCAACGACCCCCGCCCATTGACGTCAATAATGACGTATGTTCCCATA
GTAACGCCAATAGGGACTTTCCATTGACGTCAATGGGTGGAGTATTTACGGTAAACTGCCCACTTGGCAG
TACATCAAGTGTATCATATGCCAAGTACGCCCCCTATTGACGTCAATGACGGTAAATGGCCCGCCTGGCA
TTATGCCCAGTACATGACCTTATGGGACTTTCCTACTTGGCAGTACATCTACGTATTAGTCATCGCTATT
ACCATGGTGATGCGGTTTTGGCAGTACATCAATGGGCGTGGATAGCGGTTTGACTCACGGGGATTTCCAA
GTCTCCACCCCATTGACGTCAATGGGAGTTTGTTTTGGCACCAAAATCAACGGGACTTTCCAAAATGTCG
TAACAACTCCGCCCCATTGACGCAAATGGGCGGTAGGCGTGTACGGTGGGAGGTCTATATAAGCAGAGCT
CGTTTAGTGAACCGTCAGATCGCCTGGAGACGCCATCCACGCTGTTTTGACCTCCATAGAAGACACCGGG
ACCGATCCAGCCTCCGCGGATTCGAATCCCGGCCGGGAACGGTGCATTGGAACGCGGATTCCCCGTGCCA
AGAGTGACGTAAGTACCGCCTATAGAGTCTATAGGCCCACAAAAAATGCTTTCTTCTTTTAATATACTTT
TTTGTTTATCTTATTTCTAATACTTTCCCTAATCTCTTTCTTTCAGGGCAATAATGATACAATGTATCAT
GCCTCTTTGCACCATTCTAAAGAATAACAGTGATAATTTCTGGGTTAAGGCAATAGCAATATTTCTGCAT
ATAAATATTTCTGCATATAAATTGTAACTGATGTAAGAGGTTTCATATTGCTAATAGCAGCTACAATCCA
GCTACCATTCTGCTTTTATTTTATGGTTGGGATAAGGCTGGATTATTCTGAGTCCAAGCTAGGCCCTTTT
GCTAATCATGTTCATACCTCTTATCTTCCTCCCACAGCTCCTGGGCAACGTGCTGGTCTGTGTGCTGGCC
CATCACTTTGGCAAAGAATTGGGATTCGAACATCGATTGAATTCGGACACCTCTGACAGGACAGGACAGG
GAGGAGGGGTAGAGGACAGCCGGTGTGCATTCCAACCCACAGAACCTTTGTCATTGTACTGTTGGGGTTC
CGGAGTGGCAGAAAGTTAAGACGACTCTCACGGCTTGGGTTGAGGCTGGACCCAGGAACTGGGATATGGA
GCTTCTATCGCCGCCACTCCGGGACATAGACTTGACAGGCCCCGACGGCTCTCTCTGCTCCTTTGAGACA
GCAGACGACTTCTATGATGATCCGTGTTTCGACTCACCAGACCTGCGCTTTTTTGAGGACCTGGACCCGC
GCCTGGTGCACGTGGGAGCCCTCCTGAAACCGGAGGAGCACGCACACTTCTCTACTGCGGTGCACCCAGG
CCCAGGCGCTCGTGAGGATGAGCATGTGCGCGCGCCCAGCGGGCACCACCAGGCGGGTCGCTGCTTGCTG
TGGGCCTGCAAGGCGTGCAAGCGCAAGACCACCAACGCTGATCGCCGCAAGGCCGCCACCATGCGCGAGC
GCCGCCGCCTGAGCAAAGTGAATGAGGCCTTCGAGACGCTCAAGCGCTGCACGTCCAGCAACCCGAACCA
GCGGCTACCCAAGGTGGAGATCCTGCGCAACGCCATCCGCTACATCGAAGGTCTGCAGGCTCTGCTGCGC
GACCAGGACGCCGCGCCCCCTGGCGCCGCTGCCTTCTACGCACCTGGACCGCTGCCCCCAGGCCGTGGCA
GCGAGCACTACAGTGGCGACTCAGACGCGTCCAGCCCGCGCTCCAACTGCTCTGATGGCATGATGGATTA
CAGCGGCCCCCCAAGCGGCCCCCGGCGGCAGAATGGCTACGACACCGCCTACTACAGTGAGGCGGTGCGC
GAGTCCAGGCCAGGGAAGAGTGCGGCTGTGTCGAGCCTCGACTGCCTGTCCAGCATAGTGGAGCGCATCT
CCACAGACAGCCCCGCTGCGCCTGCGCTGCTTTTGGCAGATGCACCACCAGAGTCGCCTCCGGGTCCGCC
AGAGGGGGCATCCCTAAGCGACACAGAACAGGGAACCCAGACCCCGTCTCCCGACGCCGCCCCTCAGTGT
CCTGCAGGCTCAAACCCCAATGCGATTTATCAGGTGCTTTGAGAGATCGACTGCAGCAGCAGAGGGCGCA
CCACCGTAGGCACTCCTGGGGATGGTGCCCCTGGTTCTTCACGCCCAAAAGATGAAGCTTAAATGACACT
CTTCCCAACTGTCCTTTCGAAGCCGTTCTTCCAGAGGGAAGGGAAGAGCAGAAGTCTGTCCTAGATCCAG
CCCCAAAGAAAGGACATAGTCCTTTTTGTTGTTGTTGTTGTAGTCCTTCAGTTGTTTGTTTGTTTTTTCA
TGCGGCTCACAGCGAAGGCCACTTGCACTCTGGCTGCACCTCACTGGGCCAGAGCTGATCCTTGAGTGGC
CAGGCGCTCTTCCTTTCCTCATAGCACAGGGGTGAGCCTTGCACACCTAAGCCCTGCCCTCCACATCCTT
TTGTTTGTCACTTTCTGGAGCCCTCCTGGCACCCACTTTTCCCCACAGCTTGCGGAGGCCACTCAGGTCT
CAGGTGTAACAGGTGTAACCATACCCCACTCTCCCCCTTCCCGCGGTTCAGGACCACTTATTTTTTTATA
TAAGACTTTTGTAATCTATTCGTGTAAATAAGAGTTGCTTGGCCAGAGCGGGAGCCCCTTGGGCTATATT
TATCTCCCAGGCATGCTGTGTAGTGCAACAAAAACTTTGTATGTTTATTCCTCAAGCGGGCGAGTCAGGT
GTTGGAAATCCGAATTCCCCGGGGATCAATTCGGCGCGCCACGCGTCCGCGGACTAGTCTCGAGTTAATT
AAGCTAGCCTAGTGCCATTTGTTCAGTGGTTCGTAGGGCTTTCCCCCACTGTTTGGCTTTCAGTTATATG
GATGATGTGGTATTGGGGGCCAAGTCTGTACAGCATCTTGAGTCCCTTTTTACCGCTGTTACCAATTTTC
TTTTGTCTTTGGGTATACATTTAAACCCTAACAAAACAAAGAGATGGGGTTACTCTCTAAATTTTATGGG
TTATGTCATTGGATGTTATGGGTCCTTGCCACAAGAACACATCATACAAAAAATCAAAGAATGTTTTAGA
AAACTTCCTATTAACAGGCCTATTGATTGGAAAGTATGTCAACGAATTGTGGGTCTTTTGGGTTTTGCTG
CCCCTTTTACACAATGTGGTTATCCTGCGTTGATGCCTTTGTATGCATGTATTCAATCTAAGCAGGCTTT
CACTTTCTCGCCAACTTACAAGGCCTTTCTGTGTAAACAATACCTGAACCTTTACCCCGTTGCCCGGCAA
CGGCCAGGTCTGTGCCAAGTGTTTGCTGACGCAACCCCCACTGGCTGGGGCTTGGTCATGGGCCATCAGC
GCATGCGTGGAACCTTTTCGGCTCCTCTGCCGATCCATACTGCGGAACTCCTAGCCGCTTGTTTTGCTCG
CAGCAGGTCTGGAGCAAACATTATCGGGACTGATAACTCTGTTGTCCTATCCCGCAAATATACATCGTTT
CCATGGCTGCTAGGCTGTGCTGCCAACTGGATCCTGCGCGGGACGTCCTTTGTTTACGTCCCGTCGGCGC
TGAATCCTGCGGACGACCCTTCTCGGGGTCGCTTGGGACTCTCTCGTCCCCTTCTCCGTCTGCCGTTCCG
ACCGACCACGGGGCGCACCTCTCTTTACGCGGACTCCCCGTCTGTGCCTTCTCATCTGCCGGACCGTGTG
CACTTCGCTTCACCTCTGCACGTCGCATGGAGACCACCGTGAACGCCCACCAAATATTGCCCAAGGTCTT
ACATAAGAGGACTCTTGGACTCTCAGCAATGTCAACGACCGACCTTGAGGCATACTTCAAAGACTGTTTG
TTTAAAGACTGGGAGGAGTTGGGGGAGGAGATTAGGTTAAAGGTCTTTGTACTAGGAGGCTGTAGGCATA
AATTGGTCTGCGCACCAGCACCATGGCGCAATCACTAGAGCGGGGTACCTTTAAGACCAATGACTTACAA
GGCAGCTGTAGATCTTAGCCACTTTTTAAAAGAAAAGGGGGGACTGGAAGGGCTAATTCACTCCCAACGA
AGACAAGATCTGCTTTTTGCTTGTACTGGGTCTCTCTGGTTAGACCAGATCTGAGCCTGGGAGCTCTCTG
GCTAACTAGGGAACCCACTGCTTAAGCCTCAATAAAGCTTGCCTTGAGTGCTTCAAGTAGTGTGTGCCCG
TCTGTTGTGTGACTCTGGTAACTAGAGATCCCTCAGACCCTTTTAGTCAGTGTGGAAAATCTCTAGCAGT
AGTAGTTCATGTCATCTTATTATTCAGTATTTATAACTTGCAAAGAAATGAATATCAGAGAGTGAGAGGA
ACTTGTTTATTGCAGCTTATAATGGTTACAAATAAAGCAATAGCATCACAAATTTCACAAATAAAGCATT
TTTTTCACTGCATTCTAGTTGTGGTTTGTCCAAACTCATCAATGTATCTTATCATGTCTGGCTCTAGCTA
TCCCGCCCCTAACTCCGCCCATCCCGCCCCTAACTCCGCCCAGTTCCGCCCATTCTCCGCCCCATGGCTG
ACTAATTTTTTTTATTTATGCAGAGGCCGAGGCCGCCTCGGCCTCTGAGCTATTCCAGAAGTAGTGAGGA
GGCTTTTTTGGAGGCCTAGGGACGTACCCAATTCGCCCTATAGTGAGTCGTATTACGCGCGCTCACTGGC
CGTCGTTTTACAACGTCGTGACTGGGAAAACCCTGGCGTTACCCAACTTAATCGCCTTGCAGCACATCCC
CCTTTCGCCAGCTGGCGTAATAGCGAAGAGGCCCGCACCGATCGCCCTTCCCAACAGTTGCGCAGCCTGA
ATGGCGAATGGG
[124 nt withheld, positions 7293-7416]
C
[91 nt withheld, positions 7418-7508]
A
[49 nt withheld, positions 7510-7558]
CCTTTGACGTTGGAGTCCACGTTCTTT
[37 nt withheld, positions 7586-7622]
ACCCTATCTCGGTCTATTCTTTTGATTTATAAGGGATTTTGCCGATTTCGGCCTATTGGTTAAAAAATGA
GCTGATTTAACAAAAATTTAACGCGAATTTTAACAAAATATTAACGCTTACAATTTAGGTGGCACTTTTC
GGGGAAATGTGCGCGGAACCCCTATTTGTTTATTTTTCTAAATACATTCAAATATGTATCCGCTCATGAG
ACAATAACCCTGATAAATGCTTCAATAATATTGAAAAAGGAAGAGTATGAGTATTCAACATTTCCGTGTC
GCCCTTATTCCCTTTTTTGCGGCATTTTGCCTTCCTGTTTTTGCTCACCCAGAAACGCTGGTGAAAGTAA
AAGATGCTGAAGATCAGTTGGGTGCACGAGTGGGTTACATCGAACTGGATCTCAACAGCGGTAAGATCCT
TGAGAGTTTTCGCCCCGAAGAACGTTTTCCAATGATGAGCACTTTTAAAGTTCTGCTATGTGGCGCGGTA
TTATCCCGTATTGACGCCGGGCAAGAGCAACTCGGTCGCCGCATACACTATTCTCAGAATGACTTGGTTG
AGTACTCACCAGTCACAGAAAAGCATCTTACGGATGGCATGACAGTAAGAGAATTATGCAGTGCTGCCAT
AACCATGAGTGATAACACTGCGGCCAACTTACTTCTGACAACGATCGGAGGACCGAAGGAGCTAACCGCT
TTTTTGCACAACATGGGGGATCATGTAACTCGCCTTGATCGTTGGGAACCGGAGCTGAATGAAGCCATAC
CAAACGACGAGCGTGACACCACGATGCCTGTAGCAATGGCAACAACGTTGCGCAAACTATTAACTGGCGA
ACTACTTACTCTAGCTTCCCGGCAACAATTAATAGACTGGATGGAGGCGGATAAAGTTGCAGGACCACTT
CTGCGCTCGGCCCTTCCGGCTGGCTGGTTTATTGCTGATAAATCTGGAGCCGGTGAGCGTGGGTCTCGCG
GTATCATTGCAGCACTGGGGCCAGATGGTAAGCCCTCCCGTATCGTAGTTATCTACACGACGGGGAGTCA
GGCAACTATGGATGAACGAAATAGACAGATCGCTGAGATAGGTGCCTCACTGATTAAGCATTGGTAACTG
TCAGACCAAGTTTACTCATATATACTTTAGATTGATTTAAAACTTCATTTTTAATTTAAAAGGATCTAGG
TGAAGATCCTTTTTGATAATCTCATGACCAAAATCCCTTAACGTGAGTTTTCGTTCCACTGAGCGTCAGA
CCCCGTAGAAAAGATCAAAGGATCTTCTTGAGATCCTTTTTTTCTGCGCGTAATCTGCTGCTTGCAAACA
AAAAAACCACCGCTACCAGCGGTGGTTTGTTTGCCGGATCAAGAGCTACCAACTCTTTTTCCGAAGGTAA
CTGGCTTCAGCAGAGCGCAGATACCAAATACTGTTCTTCTAGTGTAGCCGTAGTTAGGCCACCACTTCAA
GAACTCTGTAGCACCGCCTACATACCTCGCTCTGCTAATCCTGTTACCAGTGGCTGCTGCCAGTGGCGAT
AAGTCGTGTCTTACCGGGTTGGACTCAAGACGATAGTTACCGGATAAGGCGCAGCGGTCGGGCTGAACGG
GGGGTTCGTGCACACAGCCCAGCTTGGAGCGAACGACCTACACCGAACTGAGATACCTACAGCGTGAGCT
ATGAGAAAGCGCCACGCTTCCCGAAGGGAGAAAGGCGGACAGGTATCCGGTAAGCGGCAGGGTCGGAACA
GGAGAGCGCACGAGGGAGCTTCCAGGGGGAAACGCCTGGTATCTTTATAGTCCTGTCGGGTTTCGCCACC
TCTGACTTGAGCGTCGATTTTTGTGATGCTCGTCAGGGGGGCGGAGCCTATGGAAAAACGCCAGCAACGC
GGCCTTTTTACGGTTCCTGGCCTTTTGCTGGCCTTTTGCTCACATGTTCTTTCCTGCGTTATCCCCTGAT
TCTGTGGATAACCGTATTACCGCCTTTGAGTGAGCTGATACCGCTCGCCGCAGCCGAACGACCGAGCGCA
GCGAGTCAGTGAGCGAGGAAGCGGAAG
