>Addgene plasmid #26808 | pLv-CMV-MyoD | addgene partial sequence | sequence record 35092 | 26808 with CMV-F
AGCAGAGCTCGTTTAGTGAACCGTCAGATCGCCTGGAGACGCCATCCACGCTGTTTTGACCTCCATAGAA
GACACCGGGACCGATCCAGCCTCCGCGGATTCGAATCCCGGCCGGGAACGGTGCATTGGAACGCGGATTC
CCCGTGCCAAGAGTGACGTAAGTACCGCCTATAGAGTCTATAGGCCCACAAAAAATGCTTTCTTCTTTTA
ATATACTTTTTTGTTTATCTTATTTCTAATACTTTCCCTAATCTCTTTCTTTCAGGGCAATAATGATACA
ATGTATCATGCCTCTTTGCACCATTCTAAAGAATAACAGTGATAATTTCTGGGTTAAGGCAATAGCAATA
TTTCTGCATATAAATATTTCTGCATATAAATTGTAACTGATGTAAGAGGTTTCATATTGCTAATAGCAGC
TACAATCCAGCTACCATTCTGCTTTTATTTTATGGTTGGGATAAGGCTGGATTATTCTGAGTCCAAGCTA
GGCCCTTTTGCTAATCATGTTCATACCTCTTATCTTCCTCCCACAGCTCCTGGGCAACGTGCTGGTCTGT
GTGCTGGCCCATCACTTTGGCAAAGAATTGGGATTCGAACATCGATTGAATTCGGACACCTCTGACAGGA
CAGGACAGGGAGGAGGGGTAGAGGACAGCCGGTGTGCATTCCAACCCACAGAACCTTTGTCATTGTACTG
TTGGGGTTCCGGAGTGGCAGAAAGTTAAGACGACTCTCACGGCTTGGGTTGAGGCTGGACCCAGGAACTG
GGATATGGAGCTTCTATCGCCGCCACTCCGGGACATAGACTTGACAGGCCCCGACGGCTCTCTCTGCTCC
TTTGAGACAGCAGACGACTTCTATGATGATCCGTGTTTCGACTCACCAGACCTGCGCTTTTTTGAG
